Addgene plasmid #109849: pHH0103_RXRB_Hormone-recep
Purpose: Protein expression and purification of RXRB_Hormone-recep
Depositing lab: Sachdev Sidhu. Depositing organization: University of Toronto. Publication: Large-scale survey and database of high affinity ligands for peptide recognition modules. Teyra J, Kelil A, Jain S, Helmy M, Jajodia R, Hooda Y, Gu J, D'Cruz AA, Nicholson SE, Min J, Sudol M, Kim PM, Bader GD, Sidhu SS. Mol Syst Biol. 2020 Dec;16(12):e9310. doi: 10.15252/msb.20199310. PubMed 33438817.
Backbone
  Vector backbone: pHH0103
  Vector type: Bacterial Expression
Growth in bacteria
  Bacterial resistance: Ampicillin, 100 μg/mL
  Growth temperature: 37°C
  Growth strain: DH5alpha
  Copy number: Low Copy
Gene/Insert
  Gene/Insert name: RXRB_Hormone-recep
  Species: H. sapiens (human)
  Entrez Gene: RXRB (a.k.a. DAUDI6, H-2RIIBP, NR2B2, RCoR-1, RXR-beta, RXRbeta)
  Cloning method: Restriction Enzyme; 5′ cloning site Sfi1 (unknown if destroyed); 3′ cloning site Not1 (unknown if destroyed)
Terms and licenses: Academic/Nonprofit Terms; Industry Terms: Not Available to Industry
How to cite: pHH0103_RXRB_Hormone-recep was a gift from Sachdev Sidhu (Addgene plasmid # 109849 ; http://n2t.net/addgene:109849 ; RRID:Addgene_109849)
