[The description below was written by a language model from this plasmid's Addgene catalogue record and pLannotate feature annotations shown in this document.]
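Description:
pHH0103_RXRB_Hormone-recep is a bacterial expression plasmid of about 7.4 kb, built on the pHH0103 backbone, for producing and purifying the hormone-receptor (ligand-binding) domain of human retinoid X receptor beta (RXRB). It is propagated in E. coli under ampicillin selection via the β-lactamase gene and replicates from a ColE1/pBR322-type origin with an adjacent bom region. The catalogue lists it as low copy. The rop gene appears only as two fragments flanking an inserted f1 phage origin, so it appears to be disrupted.

Expression is driven by the strong hybrid tac promoter followed by a lac operator, and the plasmid carries its own lacI gene under the lacIq promoter, so transcription is repressed until induced with IPTG. The open reading frame begins with a 6xHis tag followed by Schistosoma japonicum glutathione S-transferase, and the RXRB fragment of roughly 700 bp is annotated just downstream. It was cloned between SfiI and NotI sites. This arrangement is consistent with an N-terminal His-GST fusion that can be purified by nickel or glutathione affinity. The automated annotation matched the insert to the rat Rxrb protein, which probably reflects high sequence conservation, since the catalogue gives the species as human.

An fd terminator follows the insert. Beyond it lie fragments of M13 gene III, along with remnants of a tetracycline resistance gene and tet promoter. Together with the f1 origin, these suggest descent from a phagemid display vector, and they are not expected to contribute to the expressed protein. The associated work surveyed ligands of peptide recognition modules, so the purified domain most likely served as a binding target.
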