Features (pLannotate 1.2.2; 21 found; start..end, strand, type, name):
      1..29      +  promoter       tac promoter: strong E. coli promoter; hybrid between the trp and lac UV5 promoters
     37..53      +  protein_bind   lac operator: The lac repressor binds to the lac operator to inhibit transcription in E. coli. This inhibition can be relieved by adding lactose or isopropyl-β-D-thiogalactopyranoside (IPTG). lac repressor encoded by lacI
    138..155     +  CDS            6xHis: 6xHis affinity tag
    171..824     +  CDS            GST26_SCHJA: Experimental evidence at protein level: Swiss-Prot protein existence level 1. GST isoenzymes appear to play a central role in the parasite detoxification system. Other functions are also suspected including a role in increasing the solubility of haematin in the parasite gut. From Schistosoma japonicum (Blood fluke).
    900..1613    +  CDS            Rxrb (fragment): RXRB_RAT - Also known as Nr2b2, Rcor-1. Experimental evidence at protein level: Swiss-Prot protein existence level 1. Receptor for retinoic acid. Retinoic acid receptors bind as heterodimers to their target response elements in response to their ligands, all-trans or 9-cis retinoic acid, and regulate gene expression in various biological processes. The RAR/RXR heterodimers bind to the retinoic acid response elements (RARE). From Rattus norvegicus (Rat).
   1629..1676    +  terminator     fd terminator (sequence withheld): central terminator from bacteriophage fd (Otsuka and Kunisawa, 1982)
   1681..1893    +  CDS            M13 gene III (fragment) (sequence partly withheld): pIII; III; minor coat protein
   1908..2378    +  CDS            M13 gene III (fragment) (sequence partly withheld): pIII; III; minor coat protein
   2400..2470    +  CDS            TcR (fragment): tetracycline efflux protein; tet; confers resistance to tetracycline
   2712..3092    -  CDS            YPB1_ECOLX: Protein predicted: Swiss-Prot protein existence level 4. From Escherichia coli.
   3109..3260    +  CDS            rop (fragment): Rop protein, which maintains plasmids at low copy number; rop
   3296..3724    -  rep_origin     f1 ori (sequence partly withheld): f1 bacteriophage origin of replication; arrow indicates direction of (+) strand synthesis
   3733..3772    +  CDS            rop (fragment): Rop protein, which maintains plasmids at low copy number; rop
   3874..4014    +  misc_feature   bom: basis of mobility region from pBR322
   4200..4787    -  rep_origin     ori: high-copy-number ColE1/pMB1/pBR322/pUC origin of replication
   4958..5818    -  CDS            AmpR: β-lactamase; bla; confers resistance to ampicillin, carbenicillin, and related antibiotics
   5819..5923    -  promoter       AmpR promoter: bla
   6032..6109    +  promoter       lacIq promoter: lacI (mutant); In the lacIq allele, a single base change in the promoter boosts expression of the lacI gene about 10-fold.
   6110..7192    +  CDS            lacI: lac repressor; lacI; The lac repressor binds to the lac operator to inhibit transcription in E. coli. This inhibition can be relieved by adding lactose or isopropyl-β-D-thiogalactopyranoside (IPTG).
   7205..7226    +  protein_bind   CAP binding site: CAP binding activates transcription in the presence of cAMP. E. coli catabolite activator protein
   7245..7262    +  promoter       tet promoter (fragment): E. coli promoter for tetracycline efflux protein gene
>Addgene plasmid #109849 | pHH0103_RXRB_Hormone-recep | addgene full sequence | sequence record 315909 | Addgene NGS Result
TTGACAATTAATCATCGGCTCGTATAATGTGTGGAATTGTGAGCGGATAACAATTTCACACAGGAAACAG
CCAGTCCGTTTAGGTGTTTTCACGAGCACTTCACCAACAAGGACCATAGATTATGAAAATCGAAGAACAC
CATCACCATCACCATTCCAGCGGTAAGCTTATGTCCCCTATACTAGGTTATTGGAAAATTAAGGGCCTTG
TGCAACCCACTCGACTTCTTTTGGAATATCTTGAAGAAAAATATGAAGAGCATTTGTATGAGCGCGATGA
AGGTGATAAATGGCGAAACAAAAAGTTTGAATTGGGTTTGGAGTTTCCCAATCTTCCTTATTATATTGAT
GGTGATGTTAAATTAACACAGTCTATGGCCATCATACGTTATATAGCTGACAAGCACAACATGTTGGGTG
GTTGTCCAAAAGAGCGTGCAGAGATTTCAATGCTTGAAGGAGCGGTTTTGGATATTAGATACGGTGTTTC
GAGAATTGCATATAGTAAAGACTTTGAAACTCTCAAAGTTGATTTTCTTAGCAAGCTACCTGAAATGCTG
AAAATGTTCGAAGATCGTTTATGTCATAAAACATATTTAAATGGTGATCATGTAACCCATCCTGACTTCA
TGTTGTATGACGCTCTTGATGTTGTTTTATACATGGACCCAATGTGCCTGGATGCGTTCCCAAAATTAGT
TTGTTTTAAAAAACGTATTGAAGCTATCCCACAAATTGATAAGTACTTGAAATCCAGCAAGTATATAGCA
TGGCCTTTGCAGGGCTGGCAAGCCACGTTTGGTGGTGGCGACCATCCTCCAAAATCGGATCTGGAAGTTC
TGTTCCAGGGGCCCCTGTCCAGCGGTCTGGTTCCGCGTGGTTCCGGTACCGCGGCCCAGCCGGCCGAAAT
GCCGGTGGATCGTATTCTGGAAGCAGAACTGGCTGTTGAACAGAAATCAGACCAAGGCGTCGAAGGTCCG
GGCGGTACCGGCGGTTCGGGTAGCTCTCCGAACGATCCGGTCACGAATATTTGCCAGGCGGCCGACAAAC
AACTGTTCACCCTGGTGGAATGGGCCAAGCGTATCCCGCATTTTAGTTCCCTGCCGCTGGATGACCAGGT
TATTCTGCTGCGCGCGGGTTGGAACGAACTGCTGATCGCCTCATTCTCGCATCGTTCAATTGATGTCCGC
GACGGCATCCTGCTGGCAACGGGTCTGCATGTGCACCGTAATAGCGCGCACTCTGCCGGCGTTGGTGCTA
TTTTCGATCGCGTCCTGACGGAACTGGTGTCCAAAATGCGTGATATGCGCATGGACAAGACCGAACTGGG
CTGTCTGCGCGCAATTATCCTGTTTAACCCGGATGCTAAAGGTCTGAGTAATCCGTCCGAAGTGGAAGTT
CTGCGTGAAAAGGTTTATGCGAGCCTGGAAACCTATTGCAAACAGAAGTACCCGGAACAGCAAGGCCGCT
TCGCGAAACTGCTGCTGCGTCTGCCGGCACTGCGTTCTATCGGCCTGAAATGTCTGGAACACCTGTTTTT
CTTTAAGCTGATTGGTGATACCCCGATCGACACGTTTCTGATGGAAATGCTGGAAGCACCGCACCAACTG
GCTGCGGCCGCATA
[142 nt withheld, positions 1625-1766]
C
[98 nt withheld, positions 1768-1865]
AGTTTGTACTGGTGACGAAACTCAGTGTCTAGCTAGAGTGGC
[149 nt withheld, positions 1908-2056]
T
[41 nt withheld, positions 2058-2098]
T
[62 nt withheld, positions 2100-2161]
A
[35 nt withheld, positions 2163-2197]
CCTCCCTCAATCGGTTGAATGTCGCCCTTTTGTCTTTGGCGCTGGTAAACCATATGAA
[86 nt withheld, positions 2256-2341]
T
[54 nt withheld, positions 2343-2396]
CTAGCGCCGCCCTATACCTTGTCTGCCTCCCCGCGTTGCGTCGCGGTGCATGGAGCCGGGCCACCTCGAC
CTGAATGGAAGCCGGCGGCACCTCGCTAACGGATTCACCACTCCAAGAATTGGAGCCAATCAATTCTTGC
GGAGAACTGTGAATGCGCAAACCAACCCTTGGCAGAACATATCCATCGCGTCCGCCATCTCCAGCAGCCG
CACGCGGCGCATCTCGGGCAGCGTTGGGTCCTGGCCACGGGTGCGCATGATCGTGCTCCTGTCGTTGAGG
ACCCGGCTAGGCTGGCGGGGTTGCCTTACTGGTTAGCAGAATGAATCACCGATACGCGAGCGAACGTGAA
GCGACTGCTGCTGCAAAACGTCTGCGACCTGAGCAACAACATGAATGGTCTTCGGTTTCCGTGTTTCGTA
AAGTCTGGAAACGCGGAAGTCAGCGCCCTGCACCATTATGTTCCGGATCTGCATCGCAGGATGCTGCTGG
CTACCCTGTGGAACACCTACATCTGTATTAACGAAGCGCTGGCATTGACCCTGAGTGATTTTTCTCTGGT
CCCGCCGCATCCATACCGCCAGTTGTTTACCCTCACAACGTTCCAGTAACCGGGCATGTTCATCATCAGT
AACCCGTATCGTGAGCATCCTCTCTCGTTTCATCGGTATCATTACCCCCATGAACAGAAATCCCCCTTAC
ACGGAGGCATCAGTGACCAAACAGGAAAAAACCGCCCTTAACATGGCCCGCTTTATCAGAAGCCAGACAT
TAACGCTTCTGGAGAAACTCAACGAGCTGGACGCGGATGAACAGGCAGACATCTGTGAATCGCTTCACGA
CCACGCTGATGAGCTTTACCGCAGGATCCGCGAAATTGTAAGCGTTAATATTTTGTTAAAATTCGCGTTA
AATTTTTGTTAAATCAGCTCATTTTTTAACCAATAGGCCGAAATCGGCAAAATCCCTTATAAATCAAAAG
AATAGACCGAGATAGGGT
[37 nt withheld, positions 3395-3431]
AAAGAACGTGGACTCCAACGTCAAAGG
[49 nt withheld, positions 3459-3507]
T
[91 nt withheld, positions 3509-3599]
G
[124 nt withheld, positions 3601-3724]
CGCGGATCCTGCCTCGCGCGTTTCGGTGATGACGGTGAAAACCTCTGACACATGCAGCTCCCGGAGACGG
TCACAGCTTGTCTGTAAGCGGATGCCGGGAGCAGACAAGCCCGTCAGGGCGCGTCAGCGGGTGTTGGCGG
GTGTCGGGGCGCAGCCATGACCCAGTCACGTAGCGATAGCGGAGTGTATACTGGCTTAACTATGCGGCAT
CAGAGCAGATTGTACTGAGAGTGCACCATATGCGGTGTGAAATACCGCACAGATGCGTAAGGAGAAAATA
CCGCATCAGGCGCTCTTCCGCTTCCTCGCTCACTGACTCGCTGCGCTCGGTCGTTCGGCTGCGGCGAGCG
GTATCAGCTCACTCAAAGGCGGTAATACGGTTATCCACAGAATCAGGGGATAACGCAGGAAAGAACATGT
GAGCAAAAGGCCAGCAAAAGGCCAGGAACCGTAAAAAGGCCGCGTTGCTGGCGTTTTTCCATAGGCTCCG
CCCCCCTGACGAGCATCACAAAAATCGACGCTCAAGTCAGAGGTGGCGAAACCCGACAGGACTATAAAGA
TACCAGGGTTTCCCCCTGGAAGCTCCCTCGTGCGCTCTCCTGTTCCGACCCTGCCGCTTACCGGATACCT
GTCCGCCTTTCTCCCTTCGGGAAGCGTGGCGCTTTCTCATAGCTCACGCTGTAGGTATCTCAGTTCGGTG
TAGGTCGTTCGCTCCAAGCTGGGCTGTGTGCACGAACCCCCCGTTCAGCCCGACCGCTGCGCCTTATCCG
GTAACTATCGTCTTGAGTCCAACCCGGTAAGACACGACTTATCGCCACTGGCAGCAGCCACTGGTAACAG
GATTAGCAGAGCGAGGTATGTAGGCGGTGCTACAGAGTTCTTGAAGTGGTGGCCTAACTACGGCTACACT
AGAAGGACAGTATTTGGTATCTGCGCTCTGCTGAAGCCAGTTACCTTCGGAAAAAGAGTTGGTAGCTCTT
GATCCGGCAAACAAACCACCGCTGGTAGCGGTGGTTTTTTTGTTTGCAAGCAGCAGATTACGCGCAGAAA
AAAAGGATCTCAAGAAGATCCTTTGATCTTTTCTACGGGGTCTGACGCTCAGTGGAACGAAAACTCACGT
TAAGGGATTTTGGTCATGAGATTATCAAAAAGGATCTTCACCTAGATCCTTTTAAATTAAAAATGAAGTT
TTAAATCAATCTAAAGTATATATGAGTAAACTTGGTCTGACAGTTACCAATGCTTAATCAGTGAGGCACC
TATCTCAGCGATCTGTCTATTTCGTTCATCCATAGTTGCCTGACTCCCCGTCGTGTAGATAACTACGATA
CGGGAGGGCTTACCATCTGGCCCCAGTGCTGCAATGATACCGCGAGACCCACGCTCACCGGCTCCAGATT
TATCAGCAATAAACCAGCCAGCCGGAAGGGCCGAGCGCAGAAGTGGTCCTGCAACTTTATCCGCCTCCAT
CCAGTCTATTAATTGTTGCCGGGAAGCTAGAGTAAGTAGTTCGCCAGTTAATAGTTTGCGCAACGTTGTT
GCCATTGCTGCAGGCATCGTGGTGTCACGCTCGTCGTTTGGTATGGCTTCATTCAGCTCCGGTTCCCAAC
GATCAAGGCGAGTTACATGATCCCCCATGTTGTGCAAAAAAGCGGTTAGCTCCTTCGGTCCTCCGATCGT
TGTCAGAAGTAAGTTGGCCGCAGTGTTATCACTCATGGTTATGGCAGCACTGCATAATTCTCTTACTGTC
ATGCCATCCGTAAGATGCTTTTCTGTGACTGGTGAGTACTCAACCAAGTCATTCTGAGAATAGTGTATGC
GGCGACCGAGTTGCTCTTGCCCGGCGTCAACACGGGATAATACCGCGCCACATAGCAGAACTTTAAAAGT
GCTCATCATTGGAAAACGTTCTTCGGGGCGAAAACTCTCAAGGATCTTACCGCTGTTGAGATCCAGTTCG
ATGTAACCCACTCGTGCACCCAACTGATCTTCAGCATCTTTTACTTTCACCAGCGTTTCTGGGTGAGCAA
AAACAGGAAGGCAAAATGCCGCAAAAAAGGGAATAAGGGCGACACGGAAATGTTGAATACTCATACTCTT
CCTTTTTCAATATTATTGAAGCATTTATCAGGGTTATTGTCTCATGAGCGGATACATATTTGAATGTATT
TAGAAAAATAAACAAATAGGGGTTCCGCGCACATTTCCCCGAAAAGTGCCACCTGACGTCTAAGAAACCA
TTATTATCATGACATTAACCTATAAAAATAGGCGTATCACGAGGCCCTTTCGTCTTCAAGAATTCCCGAC
ACCATCGAATGGTGCAAAACCTTTCGCGGTATGGCATGATAGCGCCCGGAAGAGAGTCAATTCAGGGTGG
TGAATGTGAAACCAGTAACGTTATACGATGTCGCAGAGTATGCCGGTGTCTCTTATCAGACCGTTTCCCG
CGTGGTGAACCAGGCCAGCCACGTTTCTGCGAAAACGCGGGAAAAAGTGGAAGCGGCGATGGCGGAGCTG
AATTACATTCCCAACCGCGTGGCACAACAACTGGCGGGCAAACAGTCGTTGCTGATTGGCGTTGCCACCT
CCAGTCTGGCCCTGCACGCGCCGTCGCAAATTGTCGCGGCGATTAAATCTCGCGCCGATCAACTGGGTGC
CAGCGTGGTGGTGTCGATGGTAGAACGAAGCGGCGTCGAAGCCTGTAAAGCGGCGGTGCACAATCTTCTC
GCGCAACGCGTCAGTGGGCTGATCATTAACTATCCGCTGGATGACCAGGATGCCATTGCTGTGGAAGCTG
CCTGCACTAATGTTCCGGCGTTATTTCTTGATGTCTCTGACCAGACACCCATCAACAGTATTATTTTCTC
CCATGAAGACGGTACGCGACTGGGCGTGGAGCATCTGGTCGCATTGGGTCACCAGCAAATCGCGCTGTTA
GCGGGCCCATTAAGTTCTGTCTCGGCGCGTCTGCGTCTGGCTGGCTGGCATAAATATCTCACTCGCAATC
AAATTCAGCCGATAGCGGAACGGGAAGGCGACTGGAGTGCCATGTCCGGTTTTCAACAAACCATGCAAAT
GCTGAATGAGGGCATCGTTCCCACTGCGATGCTGGTTGCCAACGATCAGATGGCGCTGGGCGCAATGCGC
GCCATTACCGAGTCCGGGCTGCGCGTTGGTGCGGATATCTCGGTAGTGGGATACGACGATACCGAAGACA
GCTCATGTTATATCCCGCCGTTAACCACCATCAAACAGGATTTTCGCCTGCTGGGGCAAACCAGCGTGGA
CCGCTTGCTGCAACTCTCTCAGGGCCAGGCGGTGAAGGGCAATCAGCTGTTGCCCGTCTCACTGGTGAAA
AGAAAAACCACCCTGGCGCCCAATACGCAAACCGCCTCTCCCCGCGCGTTGGCCGATTCATTAATGCAGC
TGGCACGACAGGTTTCCCGACTGGAAAGCGGGCAGTGAGCGCAACGCAATTAATGTAAGTTAGCTCACTC
ATTAGGCACAATTCTCATGTTTGACAGCTTATCATCGACTGCACGGTGCACCAATGCTTCTGGCGTCAGG
CAGCCATCGGAAGCTGTGGTATGGCTGTGCAGGTCGTAAATCACTGCATAATTCGTGTCGCTCAAGGCGC
ACTCCCGTTCTGGATAATGTTTTTTGCGCCGACATCATAACGGTTCTGGCAAATATTCTGAAATGAGCTG
