>Addgene plasmid #109849 | pHH0103_RXRB_Hormone-recep | depositor partial sequence | sequence record 206801 | pHH0103_RXRB_Hormone-recep sequence 729 bps
GGCCCAGCCGGCCGAAATGCCGGTGGATCGTATTCTGGAAGCAGAACTGGCTGTTGAACAGAAATCAGAC
CAAGGCGTCGAAGGTCCGGGCGGTACCGGCGGTTCGGGTAGCTCTCCGAACGATCCGGTCACGAATATTT
GCCAGGCGGCCGACAAACAACTGTTCACCCTGGTGGAATGGGCCAAGCGTATCCCGCATTTTAGTTCCCT
GCCGCTGGATGACCAGGTTATTCTGCTGCGCGCGGGTTGGAACGAACTGCTGATCGCCTCATTCTCGCAT
CGTTCAATTGATGTCCGCGACGGCATCCTGCTGGCAACGGGTCTGCATGTGCACCGTAATAGCGCGCACT
CTGCCGGCGTTGGTGCTATTTTCGATCGCGTCCTGACGGAACTGGTGTCCAAAATGCGTGATATGCGCAT
GGACAAGACCGAACTGGGCTGTCTGCGCGCAATTATCCTGTTTAACCCGGATGCTAAAGGTCTGAGTAAT
CCGTCCGAAGTGGAAGTTCTGCGTGAAAAGGTTTATGCGAGCCTGGAAACCTATTGCAAACAGAAGTACC
CGGAACAGCAAGGCCGCTTCGCGAAACTGCTGCTGCGTCTGCCGGCACTGCGTTCTATCGGCCTGAAATG
TCTGGAACACCTGTTTTTCTTTAAGCTGATTGGTGATACCCCGATCGACACGTTTCTGATGGAAATGCTG
GAAGCACCGCACCAACTGGCTGCGGCCGC
